Addgene plasmid #29378: pTH371-SUP45-N58A
Depositing lab: Tobias von der Haar. Depositing organization: London and South East University Group (LASE). Publication: Decoding accuracy in eRF1 mutants and its correlation with pleiotropic quantitative traits in yeast. Merritt GH, Naemi WR, Mugnier P, Webb HM, Tuite MF, von der Haar T. Nucleic Acids Res. 2010 Sep . 38(16):5479-92. 10.1093/nar/gkq338 PubMed 20444877.
Backbone
  Vector backbone: pRS315
  Backbone size w/o insert (bp): 5976
  Vector type: Yeast Expression
  Selectable markers: LEU2
Growth in bacteria
  Bacterial resistance: Ampicillin, 100 μg/mL
  Growth temperature: 37°C
  Growth strain: DH5alpha
  Copy number: Low Copy
Gene/Insert
  Gene/Insert name: SUP45 gene encoding translation release factor 1 from S. cerevisiae (alt name: eRF1)
  Species: S. cerevisiae (budding yeast)
  Insert size (bp): 2984
  Mutation: N58A mutant gene including genomic sequence 1432 bp upstream of AUG and 241 bp downstream of stop codon.
  GenBank ID: NM_001178491
  Entrez Gene: SUP45 (a.k.a. YBR143C, SAL4, SUP1, SUP47)
  Cloning method: Restriction Enzyme; 5′ cloning site XbaI (not destroyed); 3′ cloning site HindIII (not destroyed)
  Sequencing primers: 5′ n/a
Terms and licenses: Academic/Nonprofit Terms; Industry Terms: Not Available to Industry
How to cite: pTH371-SUP45-N58A was a gift from Tobias von der Haar (Addgene plasmid # 29378 ; http://n2t.net/addgene:29378 ; RRID:Addgene_29378)
