[The description below was written by a language model from this plasmid's Addgene catalogue record.]
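Description:
pTH371-SUP45-N58A is a yeast expression plasmid built on the pRS315 backbone, a yeast–E. coli shuttle vector. It is selected in E. coli by ampicillin resistance and in Saccharomyces cerevisiae by the LEU2 auxotrophic marker, which allows growth of leu2 strains without leucine. pRS315 is generally known as a centromeric (CEN/ARS) vector that is kept at about one copy per yeast cell. The record itself does not list the replication elements and only notes that the plasmid is low copy in bacteria.

The insert is a roughly 3 kb genomic fragment of the S. cerevisiae SUP45 gene, which encodes eukaryotic translation release factor 1 (eRF1), the protein that recognises stop codons and triggers release of the completed polypeptide. It was cloned between XbaI and HindIII sites, both of which remain intact. The fragment carries an N58A substitution and includes 1432 bp of genomic sequence upstream of the start codon and 241 bp downstream of the stop codon. No heterologous promoter, terminator or epitope tag is recorded, so expression presumably depends on the gene's own flanking regulatory sequences. This would be expected to give near-native levels of the mutant protein.

The associated publication examines decoding accuracy in eRF1 mutants and its correlation with pleiotropic quantitative traits in yeast. The plasmid therefore serves to express this single eRF1 point mutant in yeast, so that its effects on stop codon recognition, termination fidelity and related phenotypes can be studied. The record does not say which strain background or assay system is used.
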