>Addgene plasmid #29378 | pTH371-SUP45-N58A | addgene partial sequence | sequence record 34708 | 29378 with ySUP45-R (aaaacgaagcgcagattgac)
GGTAATTTATGTAAAACAGTTCTCGTATTACCGGACACAGAACCAAACAAAGTACCTTGACCGTCCATGA
CTATAAAACCGAACTTGTCGTCAGCTTGAAGCAATTCCGAAAGAACTTCTGTATGAAATTTGTTATCACA
CAAATATAAGGATGTGTTGATAGGTTTGTAAGGTTCGATGTCAAAAGTGACCTTTTTTTCTTTACCATCT
TCAGTGATGATATCACCACAATATAAAACTAAACCGTTCTTGGGCAAAGTATTATATAGCTTCAACTTTT
GTTGGGTGGAAGTGATAGCAGATAAAACGGAAAGACGATTAACCCTAGATTTAATAGCCGAGGCAGTACC
ATATTCATCTGTTAACATTTTTTGGTACAGTGGAATTTGACCCTTAGGAGGAATAACTAAGGAAATCATA
GAAGTACCATTACCTCTAGCTTTTTCTAAAGATTGGACCAACTTCTTGACCTTCCAGATCTCAATATTTT
TTTCAACCTCGTTATCCATTATTGAAGTATTTCCTTTGTCTATTTCTGTAGTCTTAATAAGGAGACAAGC
CGAAATGAATTAAGAAATAAAGGTGTCGTTAAGGCCACACCAACAGTATATCAGTTAAAAATACAGTGAT
GTATTTCATTGATTTGACGCTTAGCACTGGATTTCTGAAAAAATTTTTCATTCAGGGTCAACGGAATAAT
CCGGGTAATAAAGACGGCGCTATCAAACGGTATTACTGAAAAATGTACAAATGATGAGAGAGCAAGTGAC
TTAAGTATTTCTTCGTACATGCGGTAGCGA
