>Addgene plasmid #29378 | pTH371-SUP45-N58A | addgene partial sequence | sequence record 34709 | 29378 with M13R
TAAAGGGAACAAAAGCTGGTACCGGGCCCCCCCTCGAGGTCGACGGTATCGATAAGCTTATCGATACCGT
CGAGGCTTTTGAAGAGAAACTCTCCTTTCACTGTATTTTCTACGTAATATACACGGTCCTCTAAACCCAC
TATGTACTTTCAACAAAGGAATTAGCTCAATATAGAGCAAAAGGTTTACCAAGTATATATTATATTGTAC
AAAAAATTAAAAGCGAATTTAATTTAAATCTGGCATCTAGTGATTAAATTCTTTTTGATTCGATTTTTTT
CTCCCCCTTTTATTTATTTAAATGAAATCATAGTCGGATCCTTCATCTTCGTCATAATATTCATCCTCAG
ATTCATCAACTAGTTGTTCAAAATTAACTTTGTAACGCAGCATGGCACCAATACCACCAAAACCTGTGAC
AAATTGGGCACCTTCTGAAGATTTGTCTGTGATGAATTCCAAGGTAGCACCGAAGTTTTTGTAGTTAGCT
GCTAGCCATTCAATTAAAGGTTCTTCGGAGACAACGTCCATTTCTTGGCCGGTAGCTTTGTCAATAGCAA
ACGACTTGTCCTTGGCTTCTGGTTCAGCGAATTTTATAACCTCATTATCCTCGGCATCTTTAAATGTATA
TCTGATAGTTTCCAAATTTTCGAAAACAATTAATTTTTCGACTGCACCTAAATCCAATGCCTTTAAAGTA
TCATCTATACCATAACAGAATTTACCAGTGTCCTGGGAAATTTCGTCAAAATATGCCTCCAATAATTTCT
TTTCTTGAACATACTTGACATTGGCCAACGCTTCGGCAGAAAGTTCGATAGCCTGGTTGAAACCGTTTTC
ACCACCATAAGAAACATCCACGATGGAAATAACCTTACATGCTAGTCTTGGATC
